Addgene plasmid #234928: pVEe
Purpose: (Empty Backbone) All-in-one plant virus expression vector for virus-induced genome editing (VIGE).
Depositing lab: Guoli Song. Depositing organization: Institute of Cotton Research (ICR), CAAS. Publication: An all-in-one plant virus-based vector toolkit for streamlined gene silencing, overexpression, and genome editing. Hao Y, Yuan Z, Li Y, Zuo D, Cheng H, Wang Q, Zhang Y, Lv L, Liu J, Song G. Plant Commun. 2025 May 19:101379. doi: 10.1016/j.xplc.2025.101379. PubMed 40394900.
Backbone
  Vector backbone: pJRT.Agro.CLCrVA.008
  Backbone manufacturer: Tuttle et al Plant Methods. 2012 Aug 1;8(1):27. doi: 10.1186/1746-4811-8-27.
  Vector type: Plant Expression
Growth in bacteria
  Bacterial resistance: Kanamycin, 50 μg/mL
  Growth temperature: 37°C
  Growth strain: DH5alpha
  Copy number: High Copy
Gene/Insert
  Gene/Insert name: None
Terms and licenses: Academic/Nonprofit Terms; Industry Terms: Not Available to Industry
How to cite: pVEe was a gift from Guoli Song (Addgene plasmid # 234928 ; http://n2t.net/addgene:234928 ; RRID:Addgene_234928)
