[The description below was written by a language model from this plasmid's Addgene catalogue record and pLannotate feature annotations shown in this document.]
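Description:
pVEe is an empty-backbone, all-in-one plant virus expression vector intended for virus-induced genome editing (VIGE). It derives from pJRT.Agro.CLCrVA.008, an Agrobacterium-deliverable clone whose name points to the A component of cotton leaf crumple virus, a bipartite begomovirus. The 13.4 kb plasmid is a binary vector. Nopaline-type left and right T-DNA border repeats define the segment transferred to plant cells. The pVS1 oriV, RepA and StaA functions provide replication and stability in Agrobacterium. A ColE1/pUC-type origin with a pBR322 bom site supports high-copy propagation in E. coli, and an aphA-3 kanamycin resistance gene provides bacterial selection. No plant selectable marker is annotated.

Between the borders, the feature table identifies geminiviral genes by homology to related begomoviruses. A nuclear shuttle protein and a movement protein are typical of the DNA-B component. A full-length Rep and the replication enhancer REN are typical of DNA-A. This fits the "all-in-one" design, in which both genome components sit on a single T-DNA, so replication and cell-to-cell spread can follow from one agroinfiltration. Only short coat protein fragments are detected, which suggests that the coat protein region has been largely replaced by cargo sequence. A Streptococcus pyogenes Cas9 guide RNA scaffold lies in this position. The additional short Rep fragment probably marks a repeated intergenic region that allows release of the replicating viral DNA.

The record lists no insert, and no Cas9 gene or dedicated guide RNA promoter is annotated. Users would therefore presumably add their own spacer, with the nuclease supplied separately, although the record does not say how. Remnants of a pUC multiple cloning site, lacZα and lac promoter elements are also present.
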