Features (pLannotate 1.2.2; 25 found; start..end, strand, type, name):
    982..1749    +  CDS            NSP_ABMVW: Experimental evidence at protein level: Swiss-Prot protein existence level 1. Binds to the genomic viral ssDNA, shuttles it into and out of the cell nucleus. Begomoviruses use 2 proteins to transport their DNA from cell to cell. The nuclear shuttle protein (NSP) shuttles it between nucleus and cytoplasm and the movement protein (MP) probably transports the DNA-NSP complex to the cell periphery and facilitates movement across the cell wall. From Abutilon mosaic virus (isolate West India) (AbMV).
   1792..2670    -  CDS            MVP_ABMVW: Experimental evidence at protein level: Swiss-Prot protein existence level 1. Transports viral genome to neighboring plant cells directly through plasmosdesmata, without any budding. The movement protein allows efficient cell to cell propagation, by bypassing the host cell wall barrier. Begomovirus genome is shuttled out of nucleus by Nuclear shuttle protein (NSP) and the movement protein transports the DNA-NSP complex to cell plasmodesmata and facilitates further movement across the cell wall. From Abutilon mosaic virus (isolate West India) (AbMV).
   3333..3395    -  CDS            REP_SLCV (fragment): Protein inferred from homology: Swiss-Prot protein existence level 3. Essential for the replication of viral ssDNA. The closed circular ssDNA genome is first converted to a superhelical dsDNA. Rep binds a specific region at the genome origin of replication. It introduces an endonucleolytic nick within the conserved sequence 5'- TAATATTAC-3' in the intergenic region of the genome present in all geminiviruses, thereby initiating the rolling circle replication (RCR). Following cleavage, binds covalently to the 5'-phosphate of DNA as a tyrosyl ester. The cleavage gives rise to a free 3'-OH that se
   4231..4306    +  misc_RNA       gRNA scaffold: guide RNA scaffold for the Streptococcus pyogenes CRISPR/Cas9 system
   4345..4401    +  CDS            CAPSD_ABMVW (fragment): Experimental evidence at protein level: Swiss-Prot protein existence level 1. Encapsidates the viral DNA into characteristic twinned ('geminate') particles. Binds the genomic viral ssDNA and shuttles it into and out of the cell nucleus. The CP of bipartite geminiviruses is not required for cell-to-cell or systemic movement. From Abutilon mosaic virus (isolate West India) (AbMV).
   4404..4799    -  CDS            REN_TGMVY: Experimental evidence at protein level: Swiss-Prot protein existence level 1. Increases viral DNA accumulation. Enhances infectivity and symptom expression (By similarity). From Tomato golden mosaic virus (strain Yellow vein) (TGMV).
   4877..5926    -  CDS            REP_BGYMJ: Experimental evidence at protein level: Swiss-Prot protein existence level 1. Essential for the replication of viral ssDNA. The closed circular ssDNA genome is first converted to a superhelical dsDNA. Rep binds a specific region at the genome origin of replication. It introduces an endonucleolytic nick within the conserved sequence 5'- TAATATTAC-3' in the intergenic region of the genome present in all geminiviruses, thereby initiating the rolling circle replication (RCR). Following cleavage, binds covalently to the 5'-phosphate of DNA as a tyrosyl ester. The cleavage gives rise to a free 3'-OH
   6279..6383    +  CDS            CAPSD_ABMVW (fragment): Experimental evidence at protein level: Swiss-Prot protein existence level 1. Encapsidates the viral DNA into characteristic twinned ('geminate') particles. Binds the genomic viral ssDNA and shuttles it into and out of the cell nucleus. The CP of bipartite geminiviruses is not required for cell-to-cell or systemic movement. From Abutilon mosaic virus (isolate West India) (AbMV).
   6402..6447    +  misc_feature   MCS (fragment): pUC18/19 multiple cloning site
   6450..6604    +  CDS            lacZα (fragment): LacZα fragment of β-galactosidase; lacZ fragment
   6670..6694    +  misc_feature   RB T-DNA repeat: right border repeat from nopaline C58 T-DNA
   7034..7435    +  CDS            Y4CG_SINFN (fragment): Protein inferred from homology: Swiss-Prot protein existence level 3. From Sinorhizobium fredii (strain NBRC 101917 / NGR234).
   7995..8624    +  CDS            pVS1 StaA: stability protein from the Pseudomonas plasmid pVS1 (Heeb et al., 2000)
   9053..10126   +  CDS            pVS1 RepA: replication protein from the Pseudomonas plasmid pVS1 (Heeb et al., 2000)
  10192..10386   +  rep_origin     pVS1 oriV: origin of replication for the Pseudomonas plasmid pVS1 (Heeb et al., 2000)
  10589..10628   +  CDS            rop (fragment): Rop protein, which maintains plasmids at low copy number; rop
  10730..10870   +  misc_feature   bom: basis of mobility region from pBR322
  11056..11644   -  rep_origin     ori: high-copy-number ColE1/pMB1/pBR322/pUC origin of replication
  11731..12525   -  CDS            KanR: aminoglycoside phosphotransferase; aphA-3; confers resistance to kanamycin
  12950..12974   +  misc_feature   LB T-DNA repeat: left border repeat from nopaline C58 T-DNA
  13052..13125   -  promoter       CaMV 35S promoter (enhanced) (fragment): cauliflower mosaic virus 35S promoter with a duplicated enhancer region
  13141..13229   +  CDS            lacI (fragment): lac repressor; lacI; The lac repressor binds to the lac operator to inhibit transcription in E. coli. This inhibition can be relieved by adding lactose or isopropyl-β-D-thiogalactopyranoside (IPTG).
  13242..13263   +  protein_bind   CAP binding site: CAP binding activates transcription in the presence of cAMP. E. coli catabolite activator protein
  13278..13308   +  promoter       lac promoter: promoter for the E. coli lac operon
  13312..13334   +  protein_bind   lac operator (fragment): The lac repressor binds to the lac operator to inhibit transcription in E. coli. This inhibition can be relieved by adding lactose or isopropyl-β-D-thiogalactopyranoside (IPTG). lac repressor encoded by lacI
>Addgene plasmid #234928 | pVEe | addgene full sequence | sequence record 475555 | Addgene NGS Result
AATTCGAGCTCATTCGAGCTCCAGAACGATCTCAGTTAGGTCATGGGAAAGCTGATATTCATCCCTCTGA
GACTCTATATAATTAAATGCGTTTGGGGGATTAGCTAATTGAGAATCCATATAGAGAAATATGGCCGCGC
AGCGACGCCGGTTGAAGAATATGAACAAGGAATAAGATGAACAAGGAAGAAGATGAACAAGCAATAATTT
AATTAATTATTGTTAATAAGCATAAATTATGAAAATAATTTTGATGGTAATGAAAGTATTATAAATAATA
TTTAGGAGAAAATATTGTTAAGGAAATATCTGGTTATGTTTATTTGTTAAGGTATATGGGTTTTTATAGA
AACCCAGGAGCAGCTATGGTAAGAAACCCAGGACTCAAAAAATGCCTCTCAACTTCTCTCATATGTTGCG
GAGTCTGGAGTCCCATTTATACCATAGAAAGCATTGGGGGTATAGCATGGTAATTTCACATCGGACTCCA
TACCGCGGCCATCTATATAATATTACTGATGGCCGCGCGAAGTCCCGGTATGCCTTTTCAGCCGTTGGAT
CTGGAGCCGTACCTTTTTCGCGTTCCCATTTTGCCCCTGGAGTCCCGAGCTATTTACGACCCCCTGCCAC
CGAGTCCCCTTCGTGGAGCGCTCTTCGTCCAACACGTGTCCCAACTTTTGCGCATTTTTGACTACCTGTC
GCGCACTTGAATTAAAGTTGCCCTTTTATTTTCTTCCAATTATTTTGCGGCTGAGTAGTCTAGATAATTG
TGACAACTTAGTGAGCAAGTTGTAGGAGGACCCTATCCGTCTGGGAAAATAATTGGGTTTTCACGTGTAC
CAATGGGAAATAATATGTATAGCCTATTTAATTTAGAAAATTAAATAGTTTTAGTAATTCCTATATAATA
GCGTTTACTAGTCTGGGTAAAATTCGTATAGGAAAAAATATTTATTATTTTTTAAATTTAACCTATTGAA
AATGTACAGTTTAAAGAGTAGACGTGGATCGAATTACATTCAAGCACGTGGAAACTCACGGACCCCATTA
TTCAAACGACATTCCACTGGTAAGCGTTATGGAGGAAGACGACTACAGCCACTGAATGTGAAAAGAGAAG
ATGAACCCAGAATGTCGACCCAACGCATCCACGAGAATCAATATGGGTCGGAATTTACAATGGCCCACAA
CACAGCCATTTCGACCTATATCTCCTATCCTAATCTGGGCAAGACTGAACCCAATCGAACCAGGTCGTAC
ATCAAGCTGAAACGATTGCGTTTCAAGGGCACGGTGAAGATCGAACGAGTTCCTACTGACGTGGCTATGG
ATGGTTCGATTCCCAACACGGAAGGGGTGTTCTCATTGGTCATAGTCGTTGACCGAAAACCTCATTTGAC
TGCATCTGGATGCCTACATACGTTTGACGAACTATTTGGTGCGATAATCCACAGCCATGGAACCCTGTCT
ATAGTTCCCGCGTTGAAGGATCGTTACTACATACGGCATGTAATTAAACGGGTACTGTCCGTCGAGAAAG
ATAACGTCATGGTGGATATTGAAGGATCCACTGCTCTGTCTAATAGGCGTTTTAATTGTTGGGCCAGTTT
TAAAGATCTTGATTTGGATTCATGTAAGGGTGTTTATGACAACATAAACAAGAATGCCCTGTTAGTTTAT
TACTCATGGGTATCGGATACTGTGTCTAAAGCATCCACTTATGTATCGTATGACCTTGATTATATTGGAT
AATCAATAATAACAGGAAAATTTGAATAAGAAAAAATATTATTTAAATATTTTTGGTTGAGGACCATTAC
AACTACTCTTGATACATTCTTGGACCGTTGTCCTAACCAGTTCGTTTAATTGGGCCATAGACATGGTAAT
GTTGGACTCAGCCCTATGGGCCCCTACTATTGATGCCGAGTCACCTGGATCCAGTACAGTGGACCCTAAC
CTGTGCAGCTCTCTGTAAGGTGTCTGTTCGTTATTGGACTGTGAGTCCGCATCTTCGTTAACGGGCCCTA
TGGTACTCCTGGTCGCCCACGACTCCCCTGGCCTTATTTCTATTGGGCCTGGAAGCCCAAATCTGTTCAT
GGATGCGGACCTAATTAGTTTCCTTTCCCATTTACCATAGTCTACATGTGAGAAATCAACGTCTTTAGCG
GAGAACTGTTTGGAAAGGATCTTTACCGTTGGCGCCTTGAACGGAATATCGACGGAATGTTTGGCGGTCG
ATAATTTCAGCTTCCCTTTGAATTTTGCGAAGTGGGTACGCTGTTGAACATTCGTATCAGAAACTCTGTA
ATAGAGTTTCCAAGGGATTGGGTCTTTGAGAGAGAAGAAGGAAGCTGAAAAATAGTGGAGATCTATGTTA
CACCTGATCGGAAAAGTCCACGACGATTGTAATGATTCATTATCAGTCATCCTCTTGTCGTGAATCTCCA
CTATCACTGTACCAGTCGCGTTAATTGGCACCTGCTGCCTGTACTCGATAACGCAATGATCGATCTTCAT
GCAACTGCGACTGAGTCTCGCCGTTAATTGTGCCGCCGTTGACGGAAACTGCAGAACGATCTCAGTTAGG
TCATGGGAAAGCTGATATTCATCCCTCTGAGACTCTATATAATTAAATGCGTTTGGGGGATTAGCTAATT
GAGAATCCATATAGAGAAATATGGCCGCGCAGCGACGCCGGTTGAAGAATATGAACAAGGAATAAGATGA
ACAAGGAAGAAGATGAACAAGCAATAATTTAATTAATTATTGTTAATAAGCATAAATTATGAAAATAATT
TTGATGGTAATGAAAGTATTATAAATAATATTTAGGAGAAAATATTGTTAAGGAAATATCTGGTTATGTT
TATTTGTTAAGGTATATGGGTTTTTATAGAAACCCAGGAGCAGCTATGGTAAGAAACCCAGGACTCAAAA
AATGCCTCTCAACTTCTCTCATATGTTGCGGAGTCTGGAGTCCCATTTATACCATAGAAAGCATTGGGGG
TATAGCATGGTAATTTCACATCGGACTCCATACCGCGGCCATCTATATAATATTACTGATGGCCGCGCGA
AGTCCCGGTATGCCTTTTCAGCCGTTGGATCTGGAGCCGTACCTTTTTCGCGTTCCCATTTTGCCCCTGG
AGTCCCGAGCTATTTACGACCCCCTGCCACCGAGTCCCCTTCGTGGAGCGCTCTTCGTCCAACACGTGTC
CCAACTTTTGCGCATTTTTGACTACCTGTCGCGCACTTGAATTAAAGTTGCCCTTTTATTTTCTTCCAAT
TATTTTGCGGCTGAGTAGTCTAGTGGATCCCCCGGAGCTCCACTTGGGATAGGTTAAGAAAATATGTCTG
GCTTGTAAACGAAAAGAATCGGGGTTTCTAGGCATTTTTTAAATAGTGACCCAGGACTCAAAAACTAGCT
CTCAACTTCTCTCATATGTTGTGGAGTCTGGAGTCCTTTATATATGTTTACGCTATAGAAGGCATTTGGG
GACTCTCCCGGGCCCACCATAGGACTCCATACCGCGGCCATCTATATAATATTACTGATGGCCGCGCGGA
TTTTGGAGCCCCCTTTTGTCGTTAGCGCGACCTTTAATTCAAATTAAAGGTTGCTTTTTTCTATCGTCCG
ATCATTTTGCGCCTGACTAGCCTAGATATTAGCAACAACTTCGCGGCTAAGTTGTTGACCGTCAAGTATA
AATTAATGGGCTTATGGCCTAATGGGTATAGAGCAAAATGGCATGCCTGCAGACTAGTGTTGAACAACGG
AAACTCGACTTGCCTTCCGCACAATACATCATTTCTTCTTAGCTTTTTTTCTTCTTCTTCGTTCATACAG
TTTTTTTTTGTTTATCAGCTTACATTTTCTTGAACCGTAGCTTTCGTTTTCTTCTTTTTAACTTTCCATT
CGGAGTTTTTGTATCTTGTTTCATAGTTTGTCCCAGGATTAGAATGATTAGGCATCGAACCTTCAAGAAT
TTGATTGAATAAAACATCTTCATTCTTAAGATATGAAGATAATCTTCAAAAGGCCCCTGGGAATCTGAAA
GAAGAGAAGCAGGCCCATTTATATGGGAAAGAACAATAGTATTTCTTATATAGGCCCATTTAAGTTGAAA
ACAATCTTCAAAAGTCCCACATCGCTTAGATAAGAAAACGAAGCTGAGTTTATATACAGCTAGAGTCGAA
GTAGTGATTCGAGACCTCTTACACGGTCTCGTTTTAGAGCTAGAAATAGCAAGTTAAAATAAGGCTAGTC
CGTTATCAACTTGAAAAAGTGGCACCGAGTCGGTGCTTTTTTTTTCTCGAGATTCGCTAGCGTTAACTGG
CCATAATCCTGTGTATGCAACGTTGAAAATTCGGATCTATTTTTACGATTCGATCATGAATTAATAAAAT
TTAAATTTTATTGAATGATTTTCTAGTACATAACTGACATACGACTTATCAGTTGCGAAACGAACAGCTC
TAATTACATTGTTAAGTGAAATTACGCCTAATTCGTCTAAGTACAACATAACCAACTGTTTAAACCTAAT
TAAATAAGTCGACCCAGAAGCTGTCAGAGATGTCGTCCAGACTTGGAAGTTCAGGTAAGCTTTGTGGAGA
TGCAACGCTCTCCGTAAGTTGTGGTTGAATCGGATCTGGACGTGGTATATACGCGTCCTGGTGTATAGCA
GATCCTCTACTCCGTATATCTTGAAATATAGGGGATTTATTATCTCCCAGATATACACGCCATTCTCTGC
CTGACGTGCAGTGATGATTTCCCCTGTGCGTGAATCCATGACCGGTGCAGCCTATGTGGAAGTATATGGT
GCACCCACAGTTTAGATCAATGCGTCGTCGTCTAATCGCCCTCCTCTTGGCTTGCCTGTGTGCCTTCTTG
ATAGAGGGGGGCGTCGAGAGTGATGAAGATAACATTCTTGAGAGTCCAATGTTTGAGCGACGCATTTTCC
GCTTTATCCAGGAAATCTTTATAGCTGGATCCCTCGCCTGGATTGCAAAGCACGATTGAAGGGATCCCTC
CTTTAATTTGAACTGGTTTCCCGTACTTGCAATTTGACTGCCAGTCTTTTTGGGCCCCAAGAAGCTCTTT
CCAATGCTTTAGCTTTAGGTATTGCGGTGCTACGTCATCAATGACGTTATAGGCAACATTATTCGAGTAC
ACTCGATTATTGAAGTCCAGGTGTCCACTGAGGTAATTATGTGGGCCTAAAGCACGAGCCCACATCGTCT
TGCCCGTTCTAGAATCACCTTCCACTATGAGACTAACTGGTCTTACAGGCCGCGCAGCGGGACCCATTCC
AAAATAATCATCCGCCCATTCTTGCATCTGTTCAGGAACGTTAGTGAAAGAGGAAAGTGGAAATGGAGGG
ACCCATTGTTCAGGCGCCTTTTTGAAAAGGCGTTCCAAGTTCGCTGTAATGTTATGGTAACTCACGATGA
ACGCCCTTGGATCTCCGGCCCGGATAATTGCAAGAGCTTCCGCCAAACTAGGTGCATTGATGGCGTTATA
ATAGACGTCGTCTTTATTCTTCTTTGTACCCCCAGGCACTTTGAACTGTCCGGATTCACAACAATCGCCG
TCTTTGGTGATGTAATTCTTGACGGCGTTGGCGTCTTTGGCTGCTTGTATGTTTGGGTGAAAATTGGTCG
ACCTTCTGGGGTGAGTAAGGTCGAAAAATCTCTTATTCTTGATGTTGGACTTTCCAGAGAGTTGGATGAG
ACAGTGAAGGTGTGGGAATCCGTCCGAGTGCTCCTCTCTGGCAACTCGAATATATGTTGGTTTGACGACT
GACCATGATAAGGTTTGAAGCATTTGAAGAGCTTCATTTTTTGGGATATCGCACTTGGGATAGGTTAAGA
AAATATGTCTGGCTTGTAAACGAAAAGAATCGGGGTTTCTAGGCATTTTTTAAATAGTGACCCAGGACTC
AAAAACTAGCTCTCAACTTCTCTCATATGTTGTGGAGTCTGGAGTCCTTTATATATGTTTACGCTATAGA
AGGCATTTGGGGACTCTCCCGGGCCCACCATAGGACTCCATACCGCGGCCATCTATATAATATTACTGAT
GGCCGCGCGGATTTTGGAGCCCCCTTTTGTCGTTAGCGCGACCTTTAATTCAAATTAAAGGTTGCTTTTT
TCTATCGTCCAATCATTTTGCGCCTGACTAGCCTAGATATTAGCAACAACTTCGCGACTAAGTTGTTGAC
CGTCAAGTATAAATTAATGGGCTTATGGCCCAATGGGTATAGAGCAAAATGCCCAAGCGTGATGCCCCGT
GGCGCTTATTAGCGGGTACGTCTAAGGTAAGTCGAAATGCCAACTACTCTCCCTTGAGAGTATTGGGCCC
TAAAGTTAATAAGGGACCTCGAGGGGGGGCCCGGTACCCGGGGATCCTCTAGAGTCGACCTGCAGGCATG
CAAGCTTGGCACTGGCCGTCGTTTTACAACGTCGTGACTGGGAAAACCCTGGCGTTACCCAACTTAATCG
CCTTGCAGCACATCCCCCTTTCGCCAGCTGGCGTAATAGCGAAGAGGCCCGCACCGATCGCCCTTCCCAA
CAGTTGCGCAGCCTGAATGGCGAATGCTAGAGCAGCTTGAGCTTGGATCAGATTGTCGTTTCCCGCCTTC
AGTTTAAACTATCAGTGTTTGACAGGATATATTGGCGGGTAAACCTAAGAGAAAAGAGCGTTTATTAGAA
TAATCGGATATTTAAAAGGGCGTGAAAAGGTTTATCCGTTCGTCCATTTGTATGTGCATGCCAACCACAG
GGTTCCCCTCGGGATCAAAGTACTTTGATCCAACCCCTCCGCTGCTATAGTGCAGTCGGCTTCTGACGTT
CAGTGCAGCCGTCTTCTGAAAACGACATGTCGCACAAGTCCTAAGTTACGCGACAGGCTGCCGCCCTGCC
CTTTTCCTGGCGTTTTCTTGTCGCGTGTTTTAGTCGCATAAAGTAGAATACTTGCGACTAGAACCGGAGA
CATTACGCCATGAACAAGAGCGCCGCCGCTGGCCTGCTGGGCTATGCCCGCGTCAGCACCGACGACCAGG
ACTTGACCAACCAACGGGCCGAACTGCACGCGGCCGGCTGCACCAAGCTGTTTTCCGAGAAGATCACCGG
CACCAGGCGCGACCGCCCGGAGCTGGCCAGGATGCTTGACCACCTACGCCCTGGCGACGTTGTGACAGTG
ACCAGGCTAGACCGCCTGGCCCGCAGCACCCGCGACCTACTGGACATTGCCGAGCGCATCCAGGAGGCCG
GCGCGGGCCTGCGTAGCCTGGCAGAGCCGTGGGCCGACACCACCACGCCGGCCGGCCGCATGGTGTTGAC
CGTGTTCGCCGGCATTGCCGAGTTCGAGCGTTCCCTAATCATCGACCGCACCCGGAGCGGGCGCGAGGCC
GCCAAGGCCCGAGGCGTGAAGTTTGGCCCCCGCCCTACCCTCACCCCGGCACAGATCGCGCACGCCCGCG
AGCTGATCGACCAGGAAGGCCGCACCGTGAAAGAGGCGGCTGCACTGCTTGGCGTGCATCGCTCGACCCT
GTACCGCGCACTTGAGCGCAGCGAGGAAGTGACGCCCACCGAGGCCAGGCGGCGCGGTGCCTTCCGTGAG
GACGCATTGACCGAGGCCGACGCCCTGGCGGCCGCCGAGAATGAACGCCAAGAGGAACAAGCATGAAACC
GCACCAGGACGGCCAGGACGAACCGTTTTTCATTACCGAAGAGATCGAGGCGGAGATGATCGCGGCCGGG
TACGTGTTCGAGCCGCCCGCGCACGTCTCAACCGTGCGGCTGCATGAAATCCTGGCCGGTTTGTCTGATG
CCAAGCTGGCGGCCTGGCCGGCCAGCTTGGCCGCTGAAGAAACCGAGCGCCGCCGTCTAAAAAGGTGATG
TGTATTTGAGTAAAACAGCTTGCGTCATGCGGTCGCTGCGTATATGATGCGATGAGTAAATAAACAAATA
CGCAAGGGGAACGCATGAAGGTTATCGCTGTACTTAACCAGAAAGGCGGGTCAGGCAAGACGACCATCGC
AACCCATCTAGCCCGCGCCCTGCAACTCGCCGGGGCCGATGTTCTGTTAGTCGATTCCGATCCCCAGGGC
AGTGCCCGCGATTGGGCGGCCGTGCGGGAAGATCAACCGCTAACCGTTGTCGGCATCGACCGCCCGACGA
TTGACCGCGACGTGAAGGCCATCGGCCGGCGCGACTTCGTAGTGATCGACGGAGCGCCCCAGGCGGCGGA
CTTGGCTGTGTCCGCGATCAAGGCAGCCGACTTCGTGCTGATTCCGGTGCAGCCAAGCCCTTACGACATA
TGGGCCACCGCCGACCTGGTGGAGCTGGTTAAGCAGCGCATTGAGGTCACGGATGGAAGGCTACAAGCGG
CCTTTGTCGTGTCGCGGGCGATCAAAGGCACGCGCATCGGCGGTGAGGTTGCCGAGGCGCTGGCCGGGTA
CGAGCTGCCCATTCTTGAGTCCCGTATCACGCAGCGCGTGAGCTACCCAGGCACTGCCGCCGCCGGCACA
ACCGTTCTTGAATCAGAACCCGAGGGCGACGCTGCCCGCGAGGTCCAGGCGCTGGCCGCTGAAATTAAAT
CAAAACTCATTTGAGTTAATGAGGTAAAGAGAAAATGAGCAAAAGCACAAACACGCTAAGTGCCGGCCGT
CCGAGCGCACGCAGCAGCAAGGCTGCAACGTTGGCCAGCCTGGCAGACACGCCAGCCATGAAGCGGGTCA
ACTTTCAGTTGCCGGCGGAGGATCACACCAAGCTGAAGATGTACGCGGTACGCCAAGGCAAGACCATTAC
CGAGCTGCTATCTGAATACATCGCGCAGCTACCAGAGTAAATGAGCAAATGAATAAATGAGTAGATGAAT
TTTAGCGGCTAAAGGAGGCGGCATGGAAAATCAAGAACAACCAGGCACCGACGCCGTGGAATGCCCCATG
TGTGGAGGAACGGGCGGTTGGCCAGGCGTAAGCGGCTGGGTTGCCTGCCGGCCCTGCAATGGCACTGGAA
CCCCCAAGCCCGAGGAATCGGCGTGAGCGGTCGCAAACCATCCGGCCCGGTACAAATCGGCGCGGCGCTG
GGTGATGACCTGGTGGAGAAGTTGAAGGCCGCGCAGGCCGCCCAGCGGCAACGCATCGAGGCAGAAGCAC
GCCCCGGTGAATCGTGGCAAGCGGCCGCTGATCGAATCCGCAAAGAATCCCGGCAACCGCCGGCAGCCGG
TGCGCCGTCGATTAGGAAGCCGCCCAAGGGCGACGAGCAACCAGATTTTTTCGTTCCGATGCTCTATGAC
GTGGGCACCCGCGATAGTCGCAGCATCATGGACGTGGCCGTTTTCCGTCTGTCGAAGCGTGACCGACGAG
CTGGCGAGGTGATCCGCTACGAGCTTCCAGACGGGCACGTAGAGGTTTCCGCAGGGCCGGCCGGCATGGC
CAGTGTGTGGGATTACGACCTGGTACTGATGGCGGTTTCCCATCTAACCGAATCCATGAACCGATACCGG
GAAGGGAAGGGAGACAAGCCCGGCCGCGTGTTCCGTCCACACGTTGCGGACGTACTCAAGTTCTGCCGGC
GAGCCGATGGCGGAAAGCAGAAAGACGACCTGGTAGAAACCTGCATTCGGTTAAACACCACGCACGTTGC
CATGCAGCGTACGAAGAAGGCCAAGAACGGCCGCCTGGTGACGGTATCCGAGGGTGAAGCCTTGATTAGC
CGCTACAAGATCGTAAAGAGCGAAACCGGGCGGCCGGAGTACATCGAGATCGAGCTAGCTGATTGGATGT
ACCGCGAGATCACAGAAGGCAAGAACCCGGACGTGCTGACGGTTCACCCCGATTACTTTTTGATCGATCC
CGGCATCGGCCGTTTTCTCTACCGCCTGGCACGCCGCGCCGCAGGCAAGGCAGAAGCCAGATGGTTGTTC
AAGACGATCTACGAACGCAGTGGCAGCGCCGGAGAGTTCAAGAAGTTCTGTTTCACCGTGCGCAAGCTGA
TCGGGTCAAATGACCTGCCGGAGTACGATTTGAAGGAGGAGGCGGGGCAGGCTGGCCCGATCCTAGTCAT
GCGCTACCGCAACCTGATCGAGGGCGAAGCATCCGCCGGTTCCTAATGTACGGAGCAGATGCTAGGGCAA
ATTGCCCTAGCAGGGGAAAAAGGTCGAAAAGGTGTCTTTCCTGTGGATAGCACGTACATTGGGAACCCAA
AGCCGTACATTGGGAACCGGAACCCGTACATTGGGAACCCAAAGCCGTACATTGGGAACCGGTCACACAT
GTAAGTGACTGATATAAAAGAGAAAAAAGGCGATTTTTCCGCCTAAAACTCTTTAAAACTTATTAAAACT
CTTAAAACCCGCCTGGCCTGTGCATAACTGTCTGGCCAGCGCACAGCCGAAGAGCTGCAAAAAGCGCCTA
CCCTTCGGTCGCTGCGCTCCCTACGCCCCGCCGCTTCGCGTCGGCCTATCGCGGCCGCTGGCCGCTCAAA
AATGGCTGGCCTACGGCCAGGCAATCTACCAGGGCGCGGACAAGCCGCGCCGTCGCCACTCGACCGCCGG
CGCCCACATCAAGGCACCCTGCCTCGCGCGTTTCGGTGATGACGGTGAAAACCTCTGACACATGCAGCTC
CCGGAGACGGTCACAGCTTGTCTGTAAGCGGATGCCGGGAGCAGACAAGCCCGTCAGGGCGCGTCAGCGG
GTGTTGGCGGGTGTCGGGGCGCAGCCATGACCCAGTCACGTAGCGATAGCGGAGTGTATACTGGCTTAAC
TATGCGGCATCAGAGCAGATTGTACTGAGAGTGCACCATATGCGGTGTGAAATACCGCACAGATGCGTAA
GGAGAAAATACCGCATCAGGCGCTCTTCCGCTTCCTCGCTCACTGACTCGCTGCGCTCGGTCGTTCGGCT
GCGGCGAGCGGTATCAGCTCACTCAAAGGCGGTAATACGGTTATCCACAGAATCAGGGGATAACGCAGGA
AAGAACATGTGAGCAAAAGGCCAGCAAAAGGCCAGGAACCGTAAAAAGGCCGCGTTGCTGGCGTTTTTCC
ATAGGCTCCGCCCCCCTGACGAGCATCACAAAAATCGACGCTCAAGTCAGAGGTGGCGAAACCCGACAGG
ACTATAAAGATACCAGGCGTTTCCCCCTGGAAGCTCCCTCGTGCGCTCTCCTGTTCCGACCCTGCCGCTT
ACCGGATACCTGTCCGCCTTTCTCCCTTCGGGAAGCGTGGCGCTTTCTCATAGCTCACGCTGTAGGTATC
TCAGTTCGGTGTAGGTCGTTCGCTCCAAGCTGGGCTGTGTGCACGAACCCCCCGTTCAGCCCGACCGCTG
CGCCTTATCCGGTAACTATCGTCTTGAGTCCAACCCGGTAAGACACGACTTATCGCCACTGGCAGCAGCC
ACTGGTAACAGGATTAGCAGAGCGAGGTATGTAGGCGGTGCTACAGAGTTCTTGAAGTGGTGGCCTAACT
ACGGCTACACTAGAAGGACAGTATTTGGTATCTGCGCTCTGCTGAAGCCAGTTACCTTCGGAAAAAGAGT
TGGTAGCTCTTGATCCGGCAAACAAACCACCGCTGGTAGCGGTGGTTTTTTTGTTTGCAAGCAGCAGATT
ACGCGCAGAAAAAAAGGATCTCAAGAAGATCCTTTGATCTTTTCTACGGGGTCTGACGCTCAGTGGAACG
AAAACTCACGTTAAGGGATTTTGGTCATGCATTCTAGGTACTAAAACAATTCATCCAGTAAAATATAATA
TTTTATTTTCTCCCAATCAGGCTTGATCCCCAGTAAGTCAAAAAATAGCTCGACATACTGTTCTTCCCCG
ATATCCTCCCTGATCGACCGGACGCAGAAGGCAATGTCATACCACTTGTCCGCCCTGCCGCTTCTCCCAA
GATCAATAAAGCCACTTACTTTGCCATCTTTCACAAAGATGTTGCTGTCTCCCAGGTCGCCGTGGGAAAA
GACAAGTTCCTCTTCGGGCTTTTCCGTCTTTAAAAAATCATACAGCTCGCGCGGATCTTTAAATGGAGTG
TCTTCTTCCCAGTTTTCGCAATCCACATCGGCCAGATCGTTATTCAGTAAGTAATCCAATTCGGCTAAGC
GGCTGTCTAAGCTATTCGTATAGGGACAATCCGATATGTCGATGGAGTGAAAGAGCCTGATGCACTCCGC
ATACAGCTCGATAATCTTTTCAGGGCTTTGTTCATCTTCATACTCTTCCGAGCAAAGGACGCCATCGGCC
TCACTCATGAGCAGATTGCTCCAGCCATCATGCCGTTCAAAGTGCAGGACCTTTGGAACAGGCAGCTTTC
CTTCCAGCCATAGCATCATGTCCTTTTCCCGTTCCACATCATAGGTGGTCCCTTTATACCGGCTGTCCGT
CATTTTTAAATATAGGTTTTCATTTTCTCCCACCAGCTTATATACCTTAGCAGGAGACATTCCTTCCGTA
TCTTTTACGCAGCGGTATTTTTCGATCAGTTTTTTCAATTCCGGTGATATTCTCATTTTAGCCATTTATT
ATTTCCTTCCTCTTTTCTACAGTATTTAAAGATACCCCAAGAAGCTAATTATAACAAGACGAACTCCAAT
TCACTGTTCCTTGCATTCTAAAACCTTAAATACCAGAAAACAGCTTTTTCAAAGTTGTTTTCAAAGTTGG
CGTATAACATAGTATCGACGGAGCCGATTTTGAAACCGCGGTGATCACAGGCAGCAACGCTCTGTCATCG
TTACAATCAACATGCTACCCTCCGCGAGATCATCCGTGTTTCAAACCCGGCAGCTTAGTTGCCGTTCTTC
CGAATAGCATCGGTAACATGAGCAAAGTCTGCCGCCTTACAACGGCTCTCCCGCTGACGCCGTCCCGGAC
TGATGGGCTGCCTGTATCGAGTGGTGATTTTGTGCCGAGCTGCCGGTCGGGGAGCTGTTGGCTGGCTGGT
GGCAGGATATATTGTGGTGTAAACAAATTGACGCTTAGACAACTTAATAACACATTGCGGACGTTTTTAA
TGTACTGAATTAACGCCGAATTAATTCGGGGATAGCCCTTTGGTCTTCTGAGACTGTATCTTTGATATTC
TTGGAGTAGACGAGAGTGTCGTGCTCCACCATGTTGGCAAGCTGCTCTAGCCAATACGCAAACCGCCTCT
CCCCGCGCGTTGGCCGATTCATTAATGCAGCTGGCACGACAGGTTTCCCGACTGGAAAGCGGGCAGTGAG
CGCAACGCAATTAATGTGAGTTAGCTCACTCATTAGGCACCCCAGGCTTTACACTTTATGCTTCCGGCTC
GTATGTTGTGTGGAATTGTGAGCGGATAACAATTTCACACAGGAAACAGCTATGACATGATTACG
